Addgene plasmid #203103: Salsa-BC262-P3F10
Purpose: Expression of barcoded reporter plasmid for PRESTO-Salsa; EGFP/BC262
Depositing lab: Noah Palm. Depositing organization: Yale University. Publication: Highly multiplexed bioactivity screening reveals human and microbiota metabolome-GPCRome interactions. Chen H, Rosen CE, Gonzalez-Hernandez JA, Song D, Potempa J, Ring AM, Palm NW. Cell. 2023 Jul 6;186(14):3095-3110.e19. doi: 10.1016/j.cell.2023.05.024. Epub 2023 Jun 14. PubMed 37321219.
Backbone
  Vector backbone: pCER206
  Vector type: Mammalian Expression
Growth in bacteria
  Bacterial resistance: Ampicillin, 100 μg/mL
  Growth temperature: 37°C
  Growth strain: DH5alpha
  Copy number: High Copy
Gene/Insert
  Gene/Insert name: EGFP/BC262
  Species: Synthetic
  Insert size (bp): 730
  Promoter: Tet Response Element (TRE)
  Cloning method: Restriction Enzyme; 5′ cloning site BsrGI (not destroyed); 3′ cloning site HindIII (not destroyed)
  Sequencing primers: 5′ Custom primer (GAAGCGCGATCACATGG)
Terms and licenses: Academic/Nonprofit Terms; Industry Terms: Not Available to Industry
How to cite: Salsa-BC262-P3F10 was a gift from Noah Palm (Addgene plasmid # 203103 ; http://n2t.net/addgene:203103 ; RRID:Addgene_203103)
