[The description below was written by a language model from this plasmid's Addgene catalogue record and pLannotate feature annotations shown in this document.]
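Description:
Salsa-BC262-P3F10 is a 5.1 kb mammalian expression plasmid built on the pCER206 backbone. It serves as one member of a barcoded reporter set for PRESTO-Salsa, a highly multiplexed screen of GPCR bioactivity. It is propagated in E. coli as a high-copy plasmid through a ColE1/pUC-type origin and is selected with ampicillin via the β-lactamase gene and its native promoter. No mammalian selection marker is annotated. The short lacI, SV40 large T antigen and aminoglycoside phosphotransferase fragments in the feature table appear to be non-functional remnants of earlier vector construction.

The payload is a synthetic EGFP/BC262 insert of about 730 bp placed under a tetracycline response element. The annotation shows a central block of tetO repeats flanked by minimal promoters facing in opposite directions, consistent with a bidirectional Tet-responsive arrangement. On one side, a TRE3G-type minimal promoter fragment drives mammalian codon-optimised EGFP. This is followed by a short polylinker region bounded by the BsrGI and HindIII cloning sites, where the barcode presumably lies in the 3′ untranslated part of the transcript, although it is not annotated as a separate feature. An SV40 polyadenylation signal lies downstream, annotated on the opposite strand. On the other side, a minimal CMV promoter faces an MCS fragment, a rabbit β-globin intron with exon sequence, and a β-globin poly(A) signal. No coding sequence is annotated in this arm.

Transcription from the TRE requires a tetracycline-controlled transactivator. In PRESTO-type assays this is typically released upon receptor activation, though the record does not describe this mechanism. The barcoded EGFP transcript would then give a sequence-readable signal, allowing many receptor–reporter pairs to be pooled and deconvoluted.
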