Features (pLannotate 1.2.2; 17 found; start..end, strand, type, name):
      2..55      +  CDS            lacI (fragment): lac repressor; lacI; The lac repressor binds to the lac operator to inhibit transcription in E. coli. This inhibition can be relieved by adding lactose or isopropyl-β-D-thiogalactopyranoside (IPTG).
    388..443     -  polyA_signal   β-globin poly(A) signal: rabbit β-globin polyadenylation signal (Gil and Proudfoot, 1987)
    518..640     -  CDS            HBB: HBB_COLGU - Experimental evidence at transcript level: Swiss-Prot protein existence level 2. Involved in oxygen transport from the lung to the various peripheral tissues. From Colobus guereza (Mantled guereza) (Eastern black-and-white colobus monkey).
    644..1216    -  intron         β-globin intron: intron from rabbit β-globin gene
   1312..1343    -  misc_feature   MCS (fragment): pUC18/19 multiple cloning site
   1437..1475    -  promoter       minimal CMV promoter: human cytomegalovirus (CMV) immediate early promoter
   1493..1708    -  protein_bind   tetracycline response element (fragment): contains seven copies of the tetracycline operator tetO tetracycline repressor TetR
   1708..1753    +  promoter       TRE3GV promoter (fragment): 3rd-generation Tet-responsive promoter that can be activated by binding of Tet-On® 3G, optimized for retroviral and lentiviral vectors
   1829..1856    +  misc_feature   MCS (fragment): pBluescript multiple cloning site
   1861..2580    +  CDS            EGFP: the original enhanced GFP (Yang et al., 1996) mammalian codon-optimized
   2591..2613    +  misc_feature   MCS (fragment): pBluescript multiple cloning site
   2627..2761    -  polyA_signal   SV40 poly(A) signal: SV40 polyadenylation signal
   2784..2867    -  CDS            large T antigen (fragment): large T antigen from SV40 (simian virus 40)
   2861..3091    -  CDS            str (fragment): STR_KLEPN - Protein inferred from homology: Swiss-Prot protein existence level 3. The aminoglycoside phosphotransferases achieve inactivation of their antibiotic substrates by phosphorylation. From Klebsiella pneumoniae.
   3210..3314    +  promoter       AmpR promoter: bla
   3315..4175    +  CDS            AmpR: β-lactamase; bla; confers resistance to ampicillin, carbenicillin, and related antibiotics
   4346..4934    +  rep_origin     ori: high-copy-number ColE1/pMB1/pBR322/pUC origin of replication
>Addgene plasmid #203103 | Salsa-BC262-P3F10 | addgene full sequence | sequence record 421441 | Addgene NGS Result
AGCGCCCAATACGCAAACCGCCTCTCCCCGCGCGTTGGCCGATTCATTAATGCAGTCGAGGGATCTCCAT
AAGAGAAGAGGGACAGCTATGACTGGGAGTAGTCAGGAGAGGAGGAAAAATCTGGCTAGTAAAACATGTA
AGGAAAATTTTAGGGATGTTAAAGAAAAAAATAACACAAAACAAAATATAAAAAAAATCTAACCTCAAGT
CAAGGCTTTTCTATGGAATAAGGAATGGACAGCAGGGGGCTGTTTCATATACTGATGACCTCTTTATAGC
CAACCTTTGTTCATGGCAGCCAGCATATGGGCATATGTTGCCAAACTCTAAACCAAATACTCATTCTGAT
GTTTTAAATGATTTGCCCTCCCATATGTCCTTCCGAGTGAGAGACACAAAAAATTCCAACACACTATTGC
AATGAAAATAAATTTCCTTTATTAGCCAGAAGTCAGATGCTCAAGGGGCTTCATGATGTCCCCATAATTT
TTGGCAGAGGGAAAAAGATCGATCTCAGTGGTATTTGTGAGCCAGGGCATTGGCCACACCAGCCACCACC
TTCTGATAGGCAGCCTGCACCTGAGGAGTGAATTCTTTGCCAAAATGATGAGACAGCACAACAACCAGCA
CGTTGCCCAGGAGCTGTAGGAAAGAGAAGAAGGCATGAACATGGTTAGCAGAGGGGCCCGGTTTGGACTC
AGAGTATTTTATCCTCATCTCAAACAGTGTATATCATTGTAACCATAAAGAGAAAGGCAGGATGATGACC
AGGGTGTAGTTGTTTCTACCAATAAGAATATTTCCACGCCAGCCAGAATTTATATGCAGAAATATTCTAC
CTTATCATTTAATTATAACAATTGTTCTCTAAAACTGTGCTGAAGTACAATATAATATACCCTGATTGCC
TTGAAAAAAAAGTGATTAGAGAAAGTACTTACAATCTGACAAATAAACAAAAGTGAATTTAAAAATTCGT
TACAAATGCAAGCTAAAGTTTAACGAAAAAGTTACAGAAAATGAAAAGAAAATAAGAGGAGACAATGGTT
GTCAACAGAGTAGAAAGTGAAAGAAACAAAATTATCATGAGGGTCCATGGTGATACAAGGGACATCTTCC
CATTCTAAACAACACCCTGAAAACTTTGCCCCCTCCATATAACATGAATTTTACAATAGCGAAAAAGAAA
GAACAATCAAGGGTCCCCAAACTCACCCTGAAGTTCTCAGCTCTAGAGATATCGTCGAGGCCGCGCTAGC
GTTTAAACTGTCGACCTTAATTAAGAGATCTGCTCGAGGCGCGTCAGCTGACTAGAGGATCCCCGGGTAC
CGAGCTCGAATTCGGGGCCGCGGAGGCTGGATCGGTCCCGGTGTCTTCTATGGAGGTCAAAACAGCGTGG
ATGGCGTCTCCAGGCGATCTGACGGTTCACTAAACGAGCTCTGCTTATATAGGCCTCCCACCGTACACGC
CTACCTCGACCCGGGTACCGAGCTCGACTTTCACTTTTCTCTATCACTGATAGGGAGTGGTAAACTCGAC
TTTCACTTTTCTCTATCACTGATAGGGAGTGGTAAACTCGACTTTCACTTTTCTCTATCACTGATAGGGA
GTGGTAAACTCGACTTTCACTTTTCTCTATCACTGATAGGGAGTGGTAAACTCGACTTTCACTTTTCTCT
ATCACTGATAGGGAGTGGTAAACTCGACCTATATAAGCAGAGCTCGTTTAGTGAACCGTCAGATCGCCTG
GAGACGCCATCCACGCTGTTTTGACCTCCATAGAAGACACCGGGACCGATCCAGCCTCCGCGGCCCCGAA
TTCCTGCAGCGGCCGCTCTAGAACTAGTGGATCCCCGCGGATGGTGAGCAAGGGCGAGGAGCTGTTCACC
GGGGTGGTGCCCATCCTGGTCGAGCTGGACGGCGACGTAAACGGCCACAAGTTCAGCGTGTCCGGCGAGG
GCGAGGGCGATGCCACCTACGGCAAGCTGACCCTGAAGTTCATCTGCACCACCGGCAAGCTGCCCGTGCC
CTGGCCCACCCTCGTGACCACCCTGACCTACGGCGTGCAGTGCTTCAGCCGCTACCCCGACCACATGAAG
CAGCACGACTTCTTCAAGTCCGCCATGCCCGAAGGCTACGTCCAGGAGCGCACCATCTTCTTCAAGGACG
ACGGCAACTACAAGACCCGCGCCGAGGTGAAGTTCGAGGGCGACACCCTGGTGAACCGCATCGAGCTGAA
GGGCATCGACTTCAAGGAGGACGGCAACATCCTGGGGCACAAGCTGGAGTACAACTACAACAGCCACAAC
GTCTATATCATGGCCGACAAGCAGAAGAACGGCATCAAGGTGAACTTCAAGATCCGCCACAACATCGAGG
ACGGCAGCGTGCAGCTCGCCGACCACTACCAGCAGAACACCCCCATCGGCGACGGCCCCGTGCTGCTGCC
CGACAACCACTACCTGAGCACCCAGTCCGCCCTGAGCAAAGACCCCAACGAGAAGCGCGATCACATGGTC
CTGCTGGAGTTCGTGACCGCCGCCGGGATCACTCTCGGCATGGACGAGCTGTACAAGTAAGGCTCATTTT
GAATTCGATATCAAGCTTGTCGACCTAGTTCTAGAGGATCCAGACATGATAAGATACATTGATGAGTTTG
GACAAACCACAACTAGAATGCAGTGAAAAAAATGCTTTATTTGTGAAATTTGTGATGCTATTGCTTTATT
TGTAACCATTATAAGCTGCAATAAACAAGTTAACAACAACAATTGCATTCATTTTATGTTTCAGGTTCAG
GGGGAGGTGTGGGAGGTTTTTTAAAGCAAGTAAAACCTCTACAAATGTGGTATGGCTGATTATGATCCTG
CAAGCCTCGTCGTCCTGGCCGGACCACGCTATCTGTGCAAGGTCCCCGGCCCCGGACGCGCGCTCCATGA
GCAGAGCGCCCGCCGCCGAGGCGAAGACTCGGGCGGCGCCCTGCCCGTCCCACCAGGTCAACAGGCGGTA
ACCGGCCTCTTCATCGGGAATGCGCGCGACCTTCAGCATCGCCGGCATGTCCCCCTGGCGGACGGGAAGT
ATCCAGCTCGACCAAGCTGGCCGCGTCGAGTGAAGACGAAAGGGCCTCGTGATACGCCTATTTTTATAGG
TTAATGTCATGATAATAATGGTTTCTTAGACGTCAGGTGGCACTTTTCGGGGAAATGTGCGCGGAACCCC
TATTTGTTTATTTTTCTAAATACATTCAAATATGTATCCGCTCATGAGACAATAACCCTGATAAATGCTT
CAATAATATTGAAAAAGGAAGAGTATGAGTATTCAACATTTCCGTGTCGCCCTTATTCCCTTTTTTGCGG
CATTTTGCCTTCCTGTTTTTGCTCACCCAGAAACGCTGGTGAAAGTAAAAGATGCTGAAGATCAGTTGGG
TGCACGAGTGGGTTACATCGAACTGGATCTCAACAGCGGTAAGATCCTTGAGAGTTTTCGCCCCGAAGAA
CGTTTTCCAATGATGAGCACTTTTAAAGTTCTGCTATGTGGCGCGGTATTATCCCGTGTTGACGCCGGGC
AAGAGCAACTCGGTCGCCGCATACACTATTCTCAGAATGACTTGGTTGAGTACTCACCAGTCACAGAAAA
GCATCTTACGGATGGCATGACAGTAAGAGAATTATGCAGTGCTGCCATAACCATGAGTGATAACACTGCG
GCCAACTTACTTCTGACAACGATCGGAGGACCGAAGGAGCTAACCGCTTTTTTGCACAACATGGGGGATC
ATGTAACTCGCCTTGATCGTTGGGAACCGGAGCTGAATGAAGCCATACCAAACGACGAGCGTGACACCAC
GATGCCTGTAGCAATGGCAACAACGTTGCGCAAACTATTAACTGGCGAACTACTTACTCTAGCTTCCCGG
CAACAATTAATAGACTGGATGGAGGCGGATAAAGTTGCAGGACCACTTCTGCGCTCGGCCCTTCCGGCTG
GCTGGTTTATTGCTGATAAATCTGGAGCCGGTGAGCGTGGGTCTCGCGGTATCATTGCAGCACTGGGGCC
AGATGGTAAGCCCTCCCGTATCGTAGTTATCTACACGACGGGGAGTCAGGCAACTATGGATGAACGAAAT
AGACAGATCGCTGAGATAGGTGCCTCACTGATTAAGCATTGGTAACTGTCAGACCAAGTTTACTCATATA
TACTTTAGATTGATTTAAAACTTCATTTTTAATTTAAAAGGATCTAGGTGAAGATCCTTTTTGATAATCT
CATGACCAAAATCCCTTAACGTGAGTTTTCGTTCCACTGAGCGTCAGACCCCGTAGAAAAGATCAAAGGA
TCTTCTTGAGATCCTTTTTTTCTGCGCGTAATCTGCTGCTTGCAAACAAAAAAACCACCGCTACCAGCGG
TGGTTTGTTTGCCGGATCAAGAGCTACCAACTCTTTTTCCGAAGGTAACTGGCTTCAGCAGAGCGCAGAT
ACCAAATACTGTTCTTCTAGTGTAGCCGTAGTTAGGCCACCACTTCAAGAACTCTGTAGCACCGCCTACA
TACCTCGCTCTGCTAATCCTGTTACCAGTGGCTGCTGCCAGTGGCGATAAGTCGTGTCTTACCGGGTTGG
ACTCAAGACGATAGTTACCGGATAAGGCGCAGCGGTCGGGCTGAACGGGGGGTTCGTGCACACAGCCCAG
CTTGGAGCGAACGACCTACACCGAACTGAGATACCTACAGCGTGAGCTATGAGAAAGCGCCACGCTTCCC
GAAGGGAGAAAGGCGGACAGGTATCCGGTAAGCGGCAGGGTCGGAACAGGAGAGCGCACGAGGGAGCTTC
CAGGGGGAAACGCCTGGTATCTTTATAGTCCTGTCGGGTTTCGCCACCTCTGACTTGAGCGTCGATTTTT
GTGATGCTCGTCAGGGGGGCGGAGCCTATGGAAAAACGCCAGCAACGCGGCCTTTTTACGGTTCCTGGCC
TTTTGCTGGCCTTTTGCTCACATGTTCTTTCCTGCGTTATCCCCTGATTCTGTGGATAACCGTATTACCG
CCTTTGAGTGAGCTGATACCGCTCGCCGCAGCCGAACGACCGAGCGCAGCGAGTCAGTGAGCGAGGAAGC
GGAAG
