>Addgene plasmid #203103 | Salsa-BC262-P3F10 | depositor partial sequence | sequence record 393976 | BC262
GGCTCATTTT
